Addgene plasmid #171802: pCRISPaint-mNeon-F-mgp100-PuroR [M1G]
Purpose: Universal donor plasmid for CRISPitope method encoding mNeon fluorescent protein, FLAG tag, murine gp100 CD8+ T cell epitope [AA: 25-33 (EGSRNQDWL)] and puromycin resistance cassette [p.M1G]
Depositing lab: Michael Hoelzel. Depositing organization: Universitaetsklinikum Bonn. Publication: Adoptive T Cell Therapy Targeting Different Gene Products Reveals Diverse and Context-Dependent Immune Evasion in Melanoma. Effern M, Glodde N, Braun M, Liebing J, Boll HN, Yong M, Bawden E, Hinze D, van den Boorn-Konijnenberg D, Daoud M, Aymans P, Landsberg J, Smyth MJ, Flatz L, Tuting T, Bald T, Gebhardt T, Holzel M. Immunity. 2020 Sep 15;53(3):564-580.e9. doi: 10.1016/j.immuni.2020.07.007. Epub 2020 Aug 3. PubMed 32750334.
Backbone
  Vector backbone: pCRISPaint
  Backbone manufacturer: Based on plasmids published by Schmid-Burgk et al. 2016 (DOI: 10.1038/ncomms12338)
  Backbone size w/o insert (bp): 2542
  Total vector size (bp): 3997
  Vector type: Gene tagging
  Selectable markers: Puromycin
Growth in bacteria
  Bacterial resistance: Ampicillin, 100 μg/mL
  Growth temperature: 37°C
  Growth strain: DH5alpha
  Copy number: High Copy
Gene/Insert
  Gene/Insert name: mNeonGreen-FLAG-mgp100-T2A-PuroR
  Species: M. musculus (mouse), Synthetic; Branchiostoma lanceolatum, Streptomyces alboniger
  Insert size (bp): 1455
  Mutation: PuroR: Changed Methionin 1 to Glycine.
  Cloning method: Restriction Enzyme; 5′ cloning site Unknown (unknown if destroyed); 3′ cloning site Unknown (unknown if destroyed)
  Sequencing primers: 5′ CGATAGTACTAACATACGCTCTCCA; 3′ CTCCCCCTGAACCTGAAAC
Terms and licenses: Academic/Nonprofit Terms; Industry Terms: Not Available to Industry
How to cite: pCRISPaint-mNeon-F-mgp100-PuroR [M1G] was a gift from Michael Hoelzel (Addgene plasmid # 171802 ; http://n2t.net/addgene:171802 ; RRID:Addgene_171802)
