[The description below was written by a language model from this plasmid's Addgene catalogue record and pLannotate feature annotations shown in this document.]
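Description:
pCRISPaint-mNeon-F-mgp100-PuroR [M1G] is a roughly 4 kb universal donor plasmid for the CRISPitope gene-tagging method, built on the pCRISPaint backbone. It is propagated in E. coli as a high-copy plasmid through a ColE1/pUC-type origin and selected with ampicillin via the β-lactamase gene. The annotation also picks up short fragments of a tetracycline resistance gene and of SV40 large T antigen, which appear to be backbone remnants rather than functional genes.

The payload is a promoterless tagging cassette of about 1.45 kb. It encodes the bright monomeric fluorescent protein mNeonGreen, a FLAG epitope (annotated as a short fragment of 3xFLAG), and the murine gp100 CD8+ T cell epitope spanning residues 25–33. These are followed by a T2A self-cleaving peptide and puromycin N-acetyltransferase, with an SV40 polyadenylation signal annotated just downstream of the coding region. No eukaryotic promoter is annotated, and the first methionine of PuroR is changed to glycine. Removing this start codon presumably limits independent translation of the marker, so that puromycin resistance depends on in-frame insertion of the cassette into an expressed endogenous gene. A synthetic poly(A) signal and an RNA polymerase II pause site sit upstream of the cassette, elements typically used to block spurious read-through transcription from the backbone.

In use, the donor is integrated by CRISPR-assisted insertion at a target gene. The chosen gene product then becomes a fusion that is fluorescent, FLAG-detectable and carries a defined model epitope recognised by gp100-specific T cells, while T2A releases the resistance protein separately. The associated study used this approach in melanoma to compare adoptive T cell therapy directed against different gene products and the resulting immune evasion. The record does not state the cloning sites.
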