Features (pLannotate 1.2.2; 11 found; start..end, strand, type, name):
      1..49      +  polyA_signal   poly(A) signal: synthetic polyadenylation signal
     63..154     +  misc_feature   pause site: RNA polymerase II transcriptional pause signal from the human α2 globin gene
    226..927     +  CDS            mNeonGreen: bright monomeric yellow-green fluorescent protein derived from LanYFP (Shaner et al., 2013)
    939..959     +  CDS            3xFLAG (fragment): three tandem FLAG® epitope tags
   1083..1680    +  CDS            PuroR (fragment): puromycin N-acetyltransferase; pac from Streptomyces; confers resistance to puromycin
   1705..1826    -  polyA_signal   SV40 poly(A) signal: SV40 polyadenylation signal
   1849..1917    -  CDS            large T antigen (fragment): large T antigen from SV40 (simian virus 40)
   1933..2065    +  CDS            TcR (fragment): tetracycline efflux protein; tet; confers resistance to tetracycline
   2245..2833    -  rep_origin     ori: high-copy-number ColE1/pMB1/pBR322/pUC origin of replication
   3033..3893    -  CDS            AmpR: β-lactamase confers resistance to ampicillin, carbenicillin, and related antibiotics
   3894..3935    -  promoter       AmpR promoter (fragment): bla
>Addgene plasmid #171802 | pCRISPaint-mNeon-F-mgp100-PuroR [M1G] | addgene full sequence | sequence record 337973 | Addgene NGS Result
AATAAAATATCTTTATTTTCATTACATCTGTGTGTTGGTTTTTTGTGTGAATCGATAGTACTAACATACG
CTCTCCATCAAAACAAAACGAAACAAAACAAACTAGCAAAATAGGCTGTCCCCAGTGCAAGTGCAGGTGC
CAGAACATTTCTCTTAATGATAGCTAGGATCGCTAGCGGGCCAGTACCCAAAAGCGGGGGGTCTGGTGGC
AGTGGAGGGGGATCCGTGAGCAAGGGCGAGGAGGATAACGCCTCTCTCCCAGCGACACATGAGTTACACA
TCTTTGGCTCCATCAACGGTGTGGACTTTGACATGGTGGGTCAGGGCACCGGCAATCCAAATGATGGTTA
TGAGGAGTTAAACCTGAAGTCCACCAAGGGTGACCTCCAGTTCTCCCCCTGGATTCTGGTCCCTCATATC
GGGTATGGCTTCCATCAGTACCTGCCCTACCCTGACGGGATGTCGCCTTTCCAGGCCGCCATGGTAGATG
GCTCCGGATACCAAGTCCATCGCACAATGCAGTTTGAAGATGGTGCCTCCCTTACTGTTAACTACCGCTA
CACCTACGAGGGAAGCCACATCAAAGGAGAGGCCCAGGTGAAGGGGACTGGTTTCCCTGCTGACGGTCCT
GTGATGACCAACTCGCTGACCGCTGCGGACTGGTGCAGGTCGAAGAAGACTTACCCCAACGACAAAACCA
TCATCAGTACCTTTAAGTGGAGTTACACCACTGGAAATGGCAAGCGCTACCGGAGCACTGCGCGGACCAC
CTACACCTTTGCCAAGCCAATGGCGGCTAACTATCTGAAGAACCAGCCGATGTACGTGTTCCGTAAGACG
GAGCTCAAGCACTCCAAGACCGAGCTCAACTTCAAGGAGTGGCAAAAGGCCTTTACCGATGTGATGGGCA
TGGACGAGCTGTACAAGAGCGGCTCCGCCGATTACAAGGATGACGACGACAAACGATCGGGGCCTAGGCT
GGAAGGGTCGCGCAACCAGGATTGGCTGGTGTACAAGGGATCCGGAGAGGGCAGAGGAAGTCTGCTAACA
TGCGGTGACGTCGAGGAGAATCCTGGCCCAGGGACCGAGTACAAGCCCACGGTGCGCCTCGCCACCCGCG
ACGACGTCCCCAGGGCCGTACGCACCCTCGCCGCCGCGTTCGCCGACTACCCCGCCACGCGCCACACCGT
CGATCCGGACCGCCACATCGAGCGGGTCACCGAGCTGCAAGAACTCTTCCTCACGCGCGTCGGGCTCGAC
ATCGGCAAGGTGTGGGTCGCGGACGACGGCGCCGCGGTGGCGGTCTGGACCACGCCGGAGAGCGTCGAAG
CGGGGGCGGTGTTCGCCGAGATCGGCCCGCGCATGGCCGAGTTGAGCGGTTCCCGGCTGGCCGCGCAGCA
ACAGATGGAAGGCCTCCTGGCGCCGCACCGGCCCAAGGAGCCCGCGTGGTTCCTGGCCACCGTCGGCGTC
TCGCCCGACCACCAGGGCAAGGGTCTGGGCAGCGCCGTCGTGCTCCCCGGAGTGGAGGCGGCCGAGCGCG
CCGGGGTGCCCGCCTTCCTGGAGACCTCCGCGCCCCGCAACCTCCCCTTCTACGAGCGGCTCGGCTTCAC
CGTCACCGCCGACGTCGAGGTGCCCGAAGGACCGCGCACCTGGTGCATGACCCGCAAGCCCGGTGCCTGA
GCGGCCCGCTTCGAGCAGACATGATAAGATACATTGATGAGTTTGGACAAACCACAACTAGAATGCAGTG
AAAAAAATGCTTTATTTGTGAAATTTGTGATGCTATTGCTTTATTTGTAACCATTATAAGCTGCAATAAA
CAAGTTAACAACAACAATTGCATTCATTTTATGTTTCAGGTTCAGGGGGAGGTGTGGGAGGTTTTTTAAA
GCAAGTAAAACCTCTACAAATGTGGTAAAATCGATAAGGATCCGTCGACCGATGCCCTTGAGAGCCTTCA
ACCCAGTCAGCTCCTTCCGGTGGGCGCGGGGCATGACTATCGTCGCCGCACTTATGACTGTCTTCTTTAT
CATGCAACTCGTAGGACAGGTGCCGGCAGCGCTCTTCCGCTTCCTCGCTCACTGACTCGCTGCGCTCGGT
CGTTCGGCTGCGGCGAGCGGTATCAGCTCACTCAAAGGCGGTAATACGGTTATCCACAGAATCAGGGGAT
AACGCAGGAAAGAACATGTGAGCAAAAGGCCAGCAAAAGGCCAGGAACCGTAAAAAGGCCGCGTTGCTGG
CGTTTTTCCATAGGCTCCGCCCCCCTGACGAGCATCACAAAAATCGACGCTCAAGTCAGAGGTGGCGAAA
CCCGACAGGACTATAAAGATACCAGGCGTTTCCCCCTGGAAGCTCCCTCGTGCGCTCTCCTGTTCCGACC
CTGCCGCTTACCGGATACCTGTCCGCCTTTCTCCCTTCGGGAAGCGTGGCGCTTTCTCATAGCTCACGCT
GTAGGTATCTCAGTTCGGTGTAGGTCGTTCGCTCCAAGCTGGGCTGTGTGCACGAACCCCCCGTTCAGCC
CGACCGCTGCGCCTTATCCGGTAACTATCGTCTTGAGTCCAACCCGGTAAGACACGACTTATCGCCACTG
GCAGCAGCCACTGGTAACAGGATTAGCAGAGCGAGGTATGTAGGCGGTGCTACAGAGTTCTTGAAGTGGT
GGCCTAACTACGGCTACACTAGAAGAACAGTATTTGGTATCTGCGCTCTGCTGAAGCCAGTTACCTTCGG
AAAAAGAGTTGGTAGCTCTTGATCCGGCAAACAAACCACCGCTGGTAGCGGTGGTTTTTTTGTTTGCAAG
CAGCAGATTACGCGCAGAAAAAAAGGATCTCAAGAAGATCCTTTGATCTTTTCTACGGGGTCTGACGCTC
AGTGGAACGAAAACTCACGTTAAGGGATTTTGGTCATGAGATTATCAAAAAGGATCTTCACCTAGATCCT
TTTAAATTAAAAATGAAGTTTTAAATCAATCTAAAGTATATATGAGTAAACTTGGTCTGACAGCGGCCGC
AAATGCTAAACCACTGCAGTGGTTACCAGTGCTTGATCAGTGAGGCACCGATCTCAGCGATCTGCCTATT
TCGTTCGTCCATAGTGGCCTGACTCCCCGTCGTGTAGATCACTACGATTCGTGAGGGCTTACCATCAGGC
CCCAGCGCAGCAATGATGCCGCGAGAGCCGCGTTCACCGGCCCCCGATTTGTCAGCAATGAACCAGCCAG
CAGGGAGGGCCGAGCGAAGAAGTGGTCCTGCTACTTTGTCCGCCTCCATCCAGTCTATGAGCTGCTGTCG
TGATGCTAGAGTAAGAAGTTCGCCAGTGAGTAGTTTCCGAAGAGTTGTGGCCATTGCTACTGGCATCGTG
GTATCACGCTCGTCGTTCGGTATGGCTTCGTTCAACTCTGGTTCCCAGCGGTCAAGCCGGGTCACATGAT
CACCCATATTATGAAGAAATGCAGTCAGCTCCTTAGGGCCTCCGATCGTTGTCAGAAGTAAGTTGGCCGC
GGTGTTGTCGCTCATGGTAATGGCAGCACTACACAATTCTCTTACCGTCATGCCATCCGTAAGATGCTTT
TCCGTGACCGGCGAGTACTCAACCAAGTCGTTTTGTGAGTAGTGTATACGGCGACCAAGCTGCTCTTGCC
CGGCGTCTATACGGGACAACACCGCGCCACATAGCAGTACTTTGAAAGTGCTCATCATCGGGAATCGTTC
TTCGGGGCGGAAAGACTCAAGGATCTTGCCGCTATTGAGATCCAGTTCGATATAGCCCACTCTTGCACCC
AGTTGATCTTCAGCATCTTTTACTTTCACCAGCGTTTCGGGGTGTGCAAAAACAGGCAAGCAAAATGCCG
CAAAGAAGGGAATGAGTGCGACACGAAAATGTTGGATGCTCATACTCGTCCTTTTTCAATATTATTGAAG
CATTTATCAGAGTTACTAGTACGTCTCTCAAGGATAAGTAAGTAATATTAAGGTACGGGAGGTATTGGAC
AGGCCGC
